Addgene plasmid #31410: Ube2d2
Depositing lab: Rachel Klevit. Depositing organization: University of Washington. Publication: E2-BRCA1 RING interactions dictate synthesis of mono- or specific polyubiquitin chain linkages. Christensen DE, Brzovic PS, Klevit RE. Nat Struct Mol Biol. 2007 Oct . 14(10):941-8. 10.1038/nsmb1295 PubMed 17873885.
Backbone
  Vector backbone: pACT2
  Backbone manufacturer: Clonetech
  Backbone size w/o insert (bp): 8100
  Vector type: Yeast Expression
Growth in bacteria
  Bacterial resistance: Ampicillin, 100 μg/mL
  Growth temperature: 37°C
  Growth strain: DH5alpha
  Copy number: Unknown
Gene/Insert
  Gene/Insert name: Ubiquitin Conjugating Enzyme (alt name: UbcH5b)
  Species: H. sapiens (human)
  Insert size (bp): 400
  Entrez Gene: UBE2D2 (a.k.a. E2(17)KB2, PUBC1, UBC4, UBC4/5, UBCH4, UBCH5B)
  Tag / fusion protein: HA (N terminal on backbone)
  Cloning method: Restriction Enzyme
  Sequencing primers: 5′ GAL4 AD
Terms and licenses: Academic/Nonprofit Terms; Industry Terms: Not Available to Industry
How to cite: Ube2d2 was a gift from Rachel Klevit (Addgene plasmid # 31410 ; http://n2t.net/addgene:31410 ; RRID:Addgene_31410)
