[The description below was written by a language model from this plasmid's Addgene catalogue record.]
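Description:
Ube2d2 is a yeast expression plasmid built on the pACT2 backbone (about 8.1 kb without insert), a commercial yeast two-hybrid "prey" vector. It carries the human ubiquitin-conjugating enzyme UBE2D2, also known as UbcH5b, as an insert of roughly 400 bp introduced by restriction enzyme cloning. The record lists an N-terminal HA epitope tag supplied by the backbone, and the use of a GAL4 AD sequencing primer is consistent with the usual pACT2 design, in which the insert is placed downstream of the GAL4 transcriptional activation domain so that the E2 is produced as an activation-domain–HA fusion. In bacteria the plasmid is selected with ampicillin. The record does not state the promoter, the yeast replication origin or the yeast selectable marker, and no feature table is provided; pACT2 vectors are generally described as carrying a LEU2 auxotrophic marker and a 2μ origin, but this should be confirmed against the vector documentation.

In a two-hybrid assay, a prey construct of this kind is co-expressed with a bait fused to a DNA-binding domain. Physical interaction between the two proteins reconstitutes a functional transcription factor and switches on reporter genes, while the HA tag allows expression of the fusion to be checked by immunodetection. The associated publication concerns how interactions between E2 enzymes and the BRCA1 RING domain determine whether monoubiquitin or specific polyubiquitin chain linkages are made, so this plasmid most plausibly served to test UbcH5b for binding to a RING E3 partner, likely alongside other E2 enzymes. The record itself does not spell out the intended use.
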