>Addgene plasmid #31410 | Ube2d2 | addgene partial sequence | sequence record 37214 | Gal4-AD 5'-AATACCACTACAATGGAT-3'
GAGATCTCTATGGCTTACCCATACGATGTTCCAGATTACGCTAGCTTGGGTGGTCATATGGCCATGGAGG
CCGGATCTACAAGTTTGTACAAAAAAGCAGGCTCCGCGGCCGCCCCCTTCACCATGGCTCTGAAGAGAAT
CCACAAGGAATTGAATGATCTGGCACGGGACCCTCCAGCACAGTGTTCAGCAGGTCCTGTTGGAGATGAT
ATGTTCCATTGGCAAGCTACAATAATGGGGCCAAATGACAGTCCCTATCAGGGTGGAGTATTTTTCTTGA
CAATTCATTTCCCAACAGATTACCCCTTCAAACCACCTAAGGTTGCATTTACAACAAGAATTTATCATCC
AAATATTAACAGTAATGGCAGCATTTGTCTTGATATTCTACGATCACAGTGGTCTCCAGCACTAACTATT
TCAAAAGTACTCTTGTCCATCTGTTCTCTGTTGTGTGATCCCAATCCAGATGATCCTTTAGTGCCTGAGA
TTGCTCGGATCTACAAAACAGATAGAGAAAAGTACAACAGAATAGCTCGGGAATGGACTCAGAAGTATGC
GATGTAAAAGGGTGGGCGCGCCGACCCAGCTTTCTTGTACAAAGTGGTCTCGAGAGATCTATGAATCGTA
GATACTGAAAAACCCCGCAAGTTCACTTCAACTGTGCATCGTGCACCATCTCAATTTCTTTCATTTATAC
ATCGTTTTGCCTTCTTTTATGTAACTATACTCCTCTAAGTTTCAATCTTGGCCATGTAACCTCTGATCTA
TAGAATTTTTTAAATGACTAGAATTAATGCCCATCTTTTTTTTGGACCTAAATTCTTCATGAAAATATAT
TACGAGGGCT
